Addgene plasmid #156848: pD649-HAsp-LILRB3-Fc(DAPA)-AviTag-6xHis
Purpose: Mammalian expression of cell-surface protein extracellular domain fused to Fc(DAPA)-Avi-6xHis. Protein is secreted from cells.
Depositing lab: Chris Garcia. Depositing organization: Stanford University. Publication: A Human IgSF Cell-Surface Interactome Reveals a Complex Network of Protein-Protein Interactions. Wojtowicz WM, Vielmetter J, Fernandes RA, Siepe DH, Eastman CL, Chisholm GB, Cox S, Klock H, Anderson PW, Rue SM, Miller JJ, Glaser SM, Bragstad ML, Vance J, Lam AW, Lesley SA, Zinn K, Garcia KC. Cell. 2020 Aug 20;182(4):1027-1043.e17. doi: 10.1016/j.cell.2020.07.025. PubMed 32822567.
Backbone
  Vector backbone: pD649
  Backbone size w/o insert (bp): 6106
  Vector type: Mammalian Expression
Growth in bacteria
  Bacterial resistance: Ampicillin, 100 μg/mL
  Growth temperature: 37°C
  Growth strain: DH5alpha
  Copy number: High Copy
Gene/Insert
  Gene/Insert name: LILRB3 (alt name: LIRB3)
  Species: H. sapiens (human)
  Insert size (bp): 1260
  Mutation: Fc region of human IgG contains D265A and P329A mutations (DAPA)
  Entrez Gene: LILRB3 (a.k.a. CD85A, HL9, ILT-5, ILT5, LILRA6, LIR-3, LIR3, PIR-B, PIRB)
  Promoter: CMV/SP6
  Tag / fusion protein: Fc(DAPA)-AviTag-6xHis (C terminal on backbone)
  Cloning method: Restriction Enzyme; 5′ cloning site GCGGCCGC (not destroyed); 3′ cloning site GGCGCGCC (not destroyed)
  Sequencing primers: 5′ ATTTAGGTGACACTATAG; 3′ CACGTACCAGTTGAACTTCACC
Resource information
  A portion of this plasmid was derived from a plasmid made by: synthesis by ThermoFisher
Terms and licenses: Academic/Nonprofit Terms; Industry Terms: Not Available to Industry
Depositor comments: Some plasmids in this collection may have an IS4-like element ISVsa5 family transposase upstream of the CMV promoter.
How to cite: pD649-HAsp-LILRB3-Fc(DAPA)-AviTag-6xHis was a gift from Chris Garcia (Addgene plasmid # 156848 ; http://n2t.net/addgene:156848 ; RRID:Addgene_156848)
