[The description below was written by a language model from this plasmid's Addgene catalogue record and pLannotate feature annotations shown in this document.]
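Description:
pD649-HAsp-LILRB3-Fc(DAPA)-AviTag-6xHis is a mammalian expression plasmid built on the pD649 backbone for producing a secreted, soluble form of the human LILRB3 (ILT5/LIR3) extracellular domain. It is propagated in E. coli as a high-copy plasmid through a ColE1/pUC-type origin and selected with ampicillin via the bla gene. The sequenced record is about 7.4 kb, consistent with the stated backbone plus a roughly 1.3 kb insert.

Expression is driven by the human CMV immediate-early enhancer and promoter, followed by a fragment of CMV intron A. An SP6 promoter lies just upstream of the coding region and can serve for in vitro transcription or as a sequencing primer site. The open reading frame begins with a secretion leader: the plasmid name designates it an HA signal peptide, whereas the automated annotation matches a fragment of a mouse IgH signal sequence. The LILRB3 ectodomain follows, cloned between preserved NotI and AscI sites. It is fused at its C terminus to a human IgG1 Fc carrying the D265A and P329A (DAPA) substitutions, which are generally used to reduce Fc effector binding. According to the catalogue fields, the fusion ends with an AviTag for site-specific biotinylation and a 6xHis tag for metal-affinity purification; these small tags are not individually annotated in the feature table. A bGH polyadenylation signal terminates the transcript.

Downstream, an SV40 promoter/EM7 cassette drives a puromycin resistance gene with an SV40 poly(A) signal, which could allow selection in mammalian cells. Short fragments of KanR, lacZα, ble and the f1 origin appear to be nonfunctional remnants. The depositor notes that some plasmids in this collection may carry an IS4-like transposase insertion upstream of the CMV promoter, though none is annotated here. The construct belongs to a collection made for a screen of human IgSF cell-surface protein interactions.
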