Features (pLannotate 1.2.2; 21 found; start..end, strand, type, name):
    119..143     -  CDS            KanR (fragment): aminoglycoside phosphotransferase; aph(3')-Ia; confers resistance to kanamycin
    254..842     +  rep_origin     ori: high-copy-number ColE1/pMB1/pBR322/pUC origin of replication
   1067..1084    +  terminator     rrnB T2 terminator (fragment): transcription terminator T2 from the E. coli rrnB gene
   1109..1128    -  CDS            lacZα (fragment): LacZα fragment of β-galactosidase; lacZ fragment
   1584..1600    +  protein_bind   lac operator: The lac repressor binds to the lac operator to inhibit transcription in E. coli. This inhibition can be relieved by adding lactose or isopropyl-β-D-thiogalactopyranoside (IPTG). lac repressor encoded by lacI
   1843..2146    +  enhancer       CMV enhancer: human cytomegalovirus immediate early enhancer
   2147..2350    +  promoter       CMV promoter: human cytomegalovirus (CMV) immediate early promoter
   2486..2529    +  intron         CMV intron (fragment): modified intron A from human cytomegalovirus
   2581..2599    +  promoter       SP6 promoter: promoter for bacteriophage SP6 RNA polymerase
   2603..2640    +  CDS            IgH signal sequence (fragment): signal sequence from the mouse immunoglobulin heavy chain variable region
   2707..4008    +  CDS            LILRB3 (fragment): LIRB3_HUMAN - Also known as ILT5, LIR3. Experimental evidence at protein level: Swiss-Prot protein existence level 1. May act as receptor for class I MHC antigens. Becomes activated upon coligation of LILRB3 and immune receptors, such as FCGR2B and the B-cell receptor. Down-regulates antigen-induced B-cell activation by recruiting phosphatases to its immunoreceptor tyrosine- based inhibitor motifs (ITIM). From Homo sapiens (Human).
   4024..4701    +  CDS            IGHG1 (fragment): IGHG1_HUMAN - Experimental evidence at protein level: Swiss-Prot protein existence level 1. Constant region of immunoglobulin heavy chains. Immunoglobulins, also known as antibodies, are membrane-bound or secreted glycoproteins produced by B lymphocytes. In the recognition phase of humoral immunity, the membrane-bound immunoglobulins serve as receptors which, upon binding of a specific antigen, trigger the clonal expansion and differentiation of B lymphocytes into immunoglobulins- secreting plasma cells. Secreted immunoglobulins mediate the effector phase of humoral immunity, which results in
   4916..5027    +  polyA_signal   bGH poly(A) signal: bovine growth hormone polyadenylation signal
   5028..5136    +  rep_origin     f1 ori (fragment): f1 bacteriophage origin of replication; arrow indicates direction of (+) strand synthesis
   5150..5479    +  promoter       SV40 promoter: SV40 enhancer and early promoter
   5527..5574    +  promoter       EM7 promoter: synthetic bacterial promoter&nbsp
   5593..6192    +  CDS            PuroR (fragment): puromycin N-acetyltransferase; pac from Streptomyces; confers resistance to puromycin
   6202..6327    +  CDS            ble (fragment): BLE_KLEPN - Experimental evidence at protein level: Swiss-Prot protein existence level 1. Binding protein with a strong affinity to the bleomycin family of antibiotics. Binds to CL990; an antimitotic-antibiotic compound. From Klebsiella pneumoniae.
   6322..6443    +  polyA_signal   SV40 poly(A) signal: SV40 polyadenylation signal
   6496..7356    -  CDS            AmpR: β-lactamase; bla; confers resistance to ampicillin, carbenicillin, and related antibiotics
   7359..89      -  promoter       AmpR promoter (fragment) (across the origin): bla
>Addgene plasmid #156848 | pD649-HAsp-LILRB3-Fc(DAPA)-AviTag-6xHis | addgene full sequence | sequence record 472811 | Addgene NGS Result
TTTCAATATTATTGAAGCATTTATCAGGGTTATTGTCTCATGAGCGGATACATATTTGAATGTATTTAGA
AAAATAAACAAATAGGGGTCAGTGTTACAACCAATTAACCAATTCTGAACATTATCGCGAGCCCATTTAT
ACCTGAATATGGCTCATAACACCCCTTGCTCATGACCAAAATCCCTTAACGTGAGTTACGCGCGCGTCGT
TCCACTGAGCGTCAGACCCCGTAGAAAAGATCAAAGGATCTTCTTGAGATCCTTTTTTTCTGCGCGTAAT
CTGCTGCTTGCAAACAAAAAAACCACCGCTACCAGCGGTGGTTTGTTTGCCGGATCAAGAGCTACCAACT
CTTTTTCCGAAGGTAACTGGCTTCAGCAGAGCGCAGATACCAAATACTGTTCTTCTAGTGTAGCCGTAGT
TAGCCCACCACTTCAAGAACTCTGTAGCACCGCCTACATACCTCGCTCTGCTAATCCTGTTACCAGTGGC
TGCTGCCAGTGGCGATAAGTCGTGTCTTACCGGGTTGGACTCAAGACGATAGTTACCGGATAAGGCGCAG
CGGTCGGGCTGAACGGGGGGTTCGTGCACACAGCCCAGCTTGGAGCGAACGACCTACACCGAACTGAGAT
ACCTACAGCGTGAGCTATGAGAAAGCGCCACGCTTCCCGAAGGGAGAAAGGCGGACAGGTATCCGGTAAG
CGGCAGGGTCGGAACAGGAGAGCGCACGAGGGAGCTTCCAGGGGGAAACGCCTGGTATCTTTATAGTCCT
GTCGGGTTTCGCCACCTCTGACTTGAGCGTCGATTTTTGTGATGCTCGTCAGGGGGGCGGAGCCTATGGA
AAAACGCCAGCAACGCGGCCTTTTTACGGTTCCTGGCCTTTTGCTGGCCTTTTGCTCACATGTTCTTTCC
TGCGTTATCCCCTGATTCTGTGGATAACCGTATTACCGCCTTTGAGTGAGCTGATACCGCTCGCCGCAGC
CGAACGACCGAGCGCAGCGAGTCAGTGAGCGAGGAAGCGGAAGGCGAGAGTAGGGAACTGCCAGGCATCA
AACTAAGCAGAAGGCCCCTGACGGATGGCCTTTTTGCGTTTCTACAAACTCTTTCTGTGTTGTAAAACGA
CGGCCAGTCTTAAGCTCGGGCCCCCTGGGCGGTTCTGATAACGAGTAATCGTTAATCCGCAAATAACGTA
AAAACCCGCTTCGGCGGGTTTTTTTATGGGGGGAGTTTAGGGAAAGAGCATTTGTCAGAATATTTAAGGG
CGCCTGTCACTTTGCTTGATATATGAGAATTATTTAACCTTATAAATGAGAAAAAAGCAACGCACTTTAA
ATAAGATACGTTGCTTTTTCGATTGATGAACACCTATAATTAAACTATTCATCTATTATTTATGATTTTT
TGTATATACAATATTTCTAGTTTGTTAAAGAGAATTAAGAAAATAAATCTCGAAAATAATAAAGGGAAAA
TCAGTTTTTGATATCAAAATTATACATGTCAACGATAATACAAAATATAATACAAACTATAAGATGTTAT
CAGTATTTATTATCATTTAGAATAAATTTTGTGTCGCCCTTAATTGTGAGCGGATAACAATTACGAGCTT
CATGCACAGTGGCGTTGACTCAATATTGGCCATTAGCCATATTATTCATTGGTTATATAGCATAAATCAA
TATTGGCTATTGGCCATTGCATACGTTGTATCTATATCATAATATGTACATTTATATTGGCTCATGTCCA
ATATGACCGCCATGTTGGCATTGATTATTGACTAGTTATTAATAGTAATCAATTACGGGGTCATTAGTTC
ATAGCCCATATATGGAGTTCCGCGTTACATAACTTACGGTAAATGGCCCGCCTGGCTGACCGCCCAACGA
CCCCCGCCCATTGACGTCAATAATGACGTATGTTCCCATAGTAACGCCAATAGGGACTTTCCATTGACGT
CAATGGGTGGAGTATTTACGGTAAACTGCCCACTTGGCAGTACATCAAGTGTATCATATGCCAAGTACGC
CCCCTATTGACGTCAATGACGGTAAATGGCCCGCCTGGCATTATGCCCAGTACATGACCTTATGGGACTT
TCCTACTTGGCAGTACATCTACGTATTAGTCATCGCTATTACCATGGTGATGCGGTTTTGGCAGTACATC
AATGGGCGTGGATAGCGGTTTGACTCACGGGGATTTCCAAGTCTCCACCCCATTGACGTCAATGGGAGTT
TGTTTTGGCACCAAAATCAACGGGACTTTCCAAAATGTCGTAACAACTCCGCCCCATTGACGCAAATGGG
CGGTAGGCGTGTACGGTGGGAGGTCTATATAAGCAGAGCTCGTTTAGTGAACCGTCAGATCGCCTGGAGA
CGCCATCCACGCTGTTTTGACCTCCATAGAAGACACCGGGACCGATCCAGCCTCCGCGGCCGGGAACGGT
GCATTGGAACGCGGATTCCCCGTGCCAAGAGTGACGTAAGTACCGCCTATAGAGTCTATAGGCCCACCCC
CTTGGCTTCGTTAGAACGCGGCTACAATTAATACATAACCTTATGTATCATACACATACGATTTAGGTGA
CACTATAGAATAACATCCACTTTGCCTTTCTCTCCACAGGTGTCCACTCCCAGGTCCAACTGCACCTCGG
TTCTATCGAAAACGCGCCTGCTAGCGCCACCATGAAGACCATCATTGCCCTGAGCTACATCTTCTGCCTG
GTGTTCGCTGCGGCCGCCGGACCTTTTCCTAAACCTACACTGTGGGCCGAGCCTGGCAGCGTGATATCTT
GGGGAAGCCCTGTGACCATCTGGTGCCAGGGATCTCAAGAGGCCCAAGAGTACCGGCTGCACAAAGAGGG
CTCTCCCGAGCCTCTGGACAGAAACAACCCTCTGGAACCCAAGAACAAGGCCCGGTTCAGCATCCCCAGC
ATGACAGAACACCACGCCGGCAGATACCGGTGCCACTACTATAGTTCCGCCGGATGGTCCGAGCCTAGCG
ATCCTCTGGAAATGGTCATGACAGGCGCCTACAGCAAGCCCACACTGTCTGCTCTGCCTTCTCCTGTGGT
TGCCTCCGGCGGCAATATGACCCTGAGATGTGGCAGCCAGAAGGGCTACCACCACTTCGTGCTGATGAAG
GAAGGCGAGCACCAGCTGCCTAGAACACTGGATTCTCAGCAGCTGCACAGCCGGGGCTTCCAGGCTCTTT
TTCCTGTGGGACCTGTGACACCCAGCCACAGATGGCGGTTCACCTGTTACTACTACTACACCAACACACC
CTGGGTCTGGTCCCATCCTTCCGATCCTCTCGAGATCCTGCCTTCCGGCGTGTCCAGAAAGCCTAGCCTG
CTGACACTGCAGGGACCAGTTCTGGCTCCTGGCCAGTCTCTGACTCTGCAGTGTGGCTCTGACGTGGGCT
ACAACAGATTCGTGCTGTACAAAGAAGGCGAGAGGGACTTCCTGCAGAGGCCTGGACAACAGCCTCAGGC
TGGACTGAGCCAGGCCAATTTCACACTGGGCCCTGTGTCTCCAAGCAACGGCGGCCAGTACAGATGTTAC
GGCGCCCACAATCTGAGCAGCGAGTGGTCCGCTCCTAGCGACCCACTGAACATTCTGATGGCCGGACAGA
TCTACGACACCGTGTCTCTGAGTGCCCAGCCTGGACCTACAGTGGCCTCTGGCGAAAATGTGACCCTGCT
GTGCCAGAGCTGGTGGCAGTTCGATACCTTCCTGCTGACCAAAGAAGGGGCCGCTCATCCTCCACTGCGG
CTGAGATCTATGTATGGGGCCCACAAGTACCAGGCCGAGTTTCCTATGAGCCCCGTGACATCTGCCCATG
CCGGCACATACAGATGCTATGGCAGCTACAGCAGCAACCCTCATCTGCTGTCTCACCCCAGCGAGCCACT
GGAACTGGTGGTGTCTGGACACAGCGGCGGATCTTCTCTGCCTCCTACTGGCCCTCCTTCTACACCTGGC
CTGGGAAGATACCTGGAAGGCGCGCCGGGCGGCGACAAGACCCACACCTGCCCCCCCTGCCCAGCTCCAG
AACTGCTGGGAGGGCCTTCCGTGTTCCTGTTCCCCCCCAAGCCCAAGGACACCCTGATGATCAGCAGGAC
CCCCGAGGTGACCTGCGTGGTGGTGGCCGTGTCCCACGAGGACCCAGAGGTGAAGTTCAACTGGTACGTG
GACGGCGTGGAGGTGCACAACGCCAAGACCAAGCCCAGAGAGGAGCAGTACAACAGCACCTACAGGGTGG
TGTCCGTGCTGACCGTGCTGCACCAGGACTGGCTGAACGGCAAAGAATACAAGTGCAAAGTCTCCAACAA
GGCCCTGGCTGCCCCAATCGAAAAGACAATCAGCAAGGCCAAGGGCCAGCCACGGGAGCCCCAGGTGTAC
ACCCTGCCCCCCAGCCGGGAGGAGATGACCAAGAACCAGGTGTCCCTGACCTGTCTGGTGAAGGGCTTCT
ACCCCAGCGATATCGCCGTGGAGTGGGAGAGCAACGGCCAGCCCGAGAACAACTACAAGACCACCCCCCC
AGTGCTGGACAGCGACGGCAGCTTCTTCCTGTACAGCAAGCTGACCGTGGACAAGTCCAGGTGGCAGCAG
GGCAACGTGTTCAGCTGCAGCGTGATGCACGAGGCCCTGCACAACCACTACACCCAGAAGTCCCTGAGCC
TGAGCCCCGGCGGCAGCGGTCTTAATGATATTTTCGAGGCTCAGAAGATTGAGTGGCATGAACACCACCA
CCATCACCACTAAGGCCGGCCTGTAGTCACTGGCACAACGCGTTACCCGGTAAGCCAATCGGGTATACAC
GGTCGTCATACTGCAGACAGGGTTCTTCTACTTTGCAAGATAGTCTTGAGTAGTAAAATAAATAGATAGA
GAAAATCAGCCTCGACTGTGCCTTCTAGTTGCCAGCCATCTGTTGTTTGCCCCTCCCCCGTGCCTTCCTT
GACCCTGGAAGGTGCCACTCCCACTGTCCTTTCCTAATAAAATGAGGAAATTGCATCACAACACTCAACC
CTATCTCGGTCTATTCTTTTGATTTATAAGGGATTTTGCCGATTTCGGCCTATTGGTTAAAAAATGAGCT
GATTTAACAAAAATTTAACGCGAATTAATTCTGTGGAATGTGTGTCAGTTAGGGTGTGGAAAGTCCCCAG
GCTCCCCAGCAGGCAGAAGTATGCAAAGCATGCATCTCAATTAGTCAGCAACCAGGTGTGGAAAGTCCCC
AGGCTCCCCAGCAGGCAGAAGTATGCAAAGCATGCATCTCAATTAGTCAGCAACCATAGTCCCGCCCCTA
ACTCCGCCCATCCCGCCCCTAACTCCGCCCAGTTCCGCCCATTCTCCGCCCCATGGCTGACTAATTTTTT
TTATTTATGCAGAGGCCGAGGCCGCCTCTGCCTCTGAGCTATTCCAGAAGTAGTGAGGAGGCTTTTTTGG
AGGCCTAGGCTTTTGCAAAAAGCTCCCGGGAGCTTGTATATCCATTTTCGGATCTGATCAGCACGTGTTG
ACAATTAATCATCGGCATAGTATATCGGCATAGTATAATACGACAAGGTGAGGAACTAAACCATGACCGA
GTACAAGCCCACGGTGCGCCTCGCCACCCGCGACGACGTCCCCAGGGCCGTACGCACCCTCGCCGCCGCG
TTCGCCGACTACCCCGCCACGCGCCACACCGTCGATCCGGACCGCCACATCGAGCGGGTCACCGAGCTGC
AAGAACTCTTCCTCACGCGCGTCGGGCTCGACATCGGCAAGGTGTGGGTCGCGGACGACGGCGCCGCGGT
GGCGGTCTGGACCACGCCGGAGAGCGTCGAAGCGGGGGCGGTGTTCGCCGAGATCGGCCCGCGCATGGCC
GAGTTGAGCGGTTCCCGGCTGGCCGCGCAGCAACAGATGGAAGGCCTCCTGGCGCCGCACCGGCCCAAGG
AGCCCGCGTGGTTCCTGGCCACCGTCGGCGTCTCGCCCGACCACCAGGGCAAGGGTCTGGGCAGCGCCGT
CGTGCTCCCCGGAGTGGAGGCGGCCGAGCGCGCCGGGGTGCCCGCCTTCCTGGAGACATCCGCGCCCCGC
AACCTCCCCTTCTACGAGCGGCTCGGCTTCACCGTCACCGCCGACGTCGAGGTGCCCGAAGGACCGCGCA
CCTGGTGCATGACCCGCAAGCCCGGTGCCTGACACGTGCTACGAGATTTCGATTCCACCGCCGCCTTCTA
TGAAAGGTTGGGCTTCGGAATCGTTTTCCGGGACGCCGGCTGGATGATCCTCCAGCGCGGGGATCTCATG
CTGGAGTTCTTCGCCCACCCCAACTTGTTTATTGCAGCTTATAATGGTTACAAATAAAGCAATAGCATCA
CAAATTTCACAAATAAAGCATTTTTTTCACTGCATTCTAGTTGTGGTTTGTCCAAACTCATCAATGTATC
TTATCATGTCTGTATACCGTCGACCTCTAGCTAGAGCTTGGCGTAATCATGGTCATTACCAATGCTTAAT
CAGTGAGGCACCTATCTCAGCGATCTGTCTATTTCGTTCATCCATAGTTGCCTGACTCCCCGTCGTGTAG
ATAACTACGATACGGGAGGGCTTACCATCTGGCCCCAGCGCTGCGATGATACCGCGAGAACCACGCTCAC
CGGCTCCGGATTTATCAGCAATAAACCAGCCAGCCGGAAGGGCCGAGCGCAGAAGTGGTCCTGCAACTTT
ATCCGCCTCCATCCAGTCTATTAATTGTTGCCGGGAAGCTAGAGTAAGTAGTTCGCCAGTTAATAGTTTG
CGCAACGTTGTTGCCATCGCTACAGGCATCGTGGTGTCACGCTCGTCGTTTGGTATGGCTTCATTCAGCT
CCGGTTCCCAACGATCAAGGCGAGTTACATGATCCCCCATGTTGTGCAAAAAAGCGGTTAGCTCCTTCGG
TCCTCCGATCGTTGTCAGAAGTAAGTTGGCCGCAGTGTTATCACTCATGGTTATGGCAGCACTGCATAAT
TCTCTTACTGTCATGCCATCCGTAAGATGCTTTTCTGTGACTGGTGAGTACTCAACCAAGTCATTCTGAG
AATAGTGTATGCGGCGACCGAGTTGCTCTTGCCCGGCGTCAATACGGGATAATACCGCGCCACATAGCAG
AACTTTAAAAGTGCTCATCATTGGAAAACGTTCTTCGGGGCGAAAACTCTCAAGGATCTTACCGCTGTTG
AGATCCAGTTCGATGTAACCCACTCGTGCACCCAACTGATCTTCAGCATCTTTTACTTTCACCAGCGTTT
CTGGGTGAGCAAAAACAGGAAGGCAAAATGCCGCAAAAAAGGGAATAAGGGCGACACGGAAATGTTGAAT
ACTCATATTCTTCCTT
