>Addgene plasmid #156848 | pD649-HAsp-LILRB3-Fc(DAPA)-AviTag-6xHis | depositor partial sequence | sequence record 302806 | insert (extracellular domain)
GGACCTTTTCCTAAACCTACACTGTGGGCCGAGCCTGGCAGCGTGATATCTTGGGGAAGCCCTGTGACCA
TCTGGTGCCAGGGATCTCAAGAGGCCCAAGAGTACCGGCTGCACAAAGAGGGCTCTCCCGAGCCTCTGGA
CAGAAACAACCCTCTGGAACCCAAGAACAAGGCCCGGTTCAGCATCCCCAGCATGACAGAACACCACGCC
GGCAGATACCGGTGCCACTACTATAGTTCCGCCGGATGGTCCGAGCCTAGCGATCCTCTGGAAATGGTCA
TGACAGGCGCCTACAGCAAGCCCACACTGTCTGCTCTGCCTTCTCCTGTGGTTGCCTCCGGCGGCAATAT
GACCCTGAGATGTGGCAGCCAGAAGGGCTACCACCACTTCGTGCTGATGAAGGAAGGCGAGCACCAGCTG
CCTAGAACACTGGATTCTCAGCAGCTGCACAGCCGGGGCTTCCAGGCTCTTTTTCCTGTGGGACCTGTGA
CACCCAGCCACAGATGGCGGTTCACCTGTTACTACTACTACACCAACACACCCTGGGTCTGGTCCCATCC
TTCCGATCCTCTCGAGATCCTGCCTTCCGGCGTGTCCAGAAAGCCTAGCCTGCTGACACTGCAGGGACCA
GTTCTGGCTCCTGGCCAGTCTCTGACTCTGCAGTGTGGCTCTGACGTGGGCTACAACAGATTCGTGCTGT
ACAAAGAAGGCGAGAGGGACTTCCTGCAGAGGCCTGGACAACAGCCTCAGGCTGGACTGAGCCAGGCCAA
TTTCACACTGGGCCCTGTGTCTCCAAGCAACGGCGGCCAGTACAGATGTTACGGCGCCCACAATCTGAGC
AGCGAGTGGTCCGCTCCTAGCGACCCACTGAACATTCTGATGGCCGGACAGATCTACGACACCGTGTCTC
TGAGTGCCCAGCCTGGACCTACAGTGGCCTCTGGCGAAAATGTGACCCTGCTGTGCCAGAGCTGGTGGCA
GTTCGATACCTTCCTGCTGACCAAAGAAGGGGCCGCTCATCCTCCACTGCGGCTGAGATCTATGTATGGG
GCCCACAAGTACCAGGCCGAGTTTCCTATGAGCCCCGTGACATCTGCCCATGCCGGCACATACAGATGCT
ATGGCAGCTACAGCAGCAACCCTCATCTGCTGTCTCACCCCAGCGAGCCACTGGAACTGGTGGTGTCTGG
ACACAGCGGCGGATCTTCTCTGCCTCCTACTGGCCCTCCTTCTACACCTGGCCTGGGAAGATACCTGGAA
